Addgene plasmid #211334: AAVS-HsProm1s1(W795R)-StayGold
Purpose: Vector for stable mammalian gene editing with C-terminally StayGold tagged human Prom1s1 (W795R)
Depositing lab: Luke Chao. Depositing organization: Massachusetts General Hospital. Publication: Prominin 1 and Tweety Homology 1 both induce extracellular vesicle formation. Bell TA, Luce BE, Hakim P, Ananda VY, Dardari H, Nguyen TH, Monshizadeh A, Chao LH. Elife. 2024 Aug 13;13:e100061. doi: 10.7554/eLife.100061. PubMed 39168849.
Backbone
  Vector backbone: AAVS1
  Backbone manufacturer: System Biosciences
  Backbone size w/o insert (bp): 9001
  Total vector size (bp): 12262
  Vector type: AAV
  Selectable markers: Neomycin (select with G418)
Growth in bacteria
  Bacterial resistance: Ampicillin, 100 μg/mL
  Growth temperature: 37°C
  Growth strain: NEB Stable
  Copy number: Unknown
Gene/Insert
  Gene/Insert name: Prominin 1 (alt name: PROM1)
  Species: H. sapiens (human)
  Insert size (bp): 3261
  Mutation: Changed Trp-795 to Arg
  Entrez Gene: PROM1 (a.k.a. AC133, CD133, CORD12, MCDR2, MSTP061, PROML1, RP41, STGD4)
  Promoter: EF1a
  Tag / fusion protein: StayGold (C terminal on insert)
  Cloning method: Unknown
  Sequencing primers: 5′ accgtatataagtgcagtagtcg
Terms and licenses: Academic/Nonprofit Terms; Industry Terms: Not Available to Industry
Depositor comments: Please visit https://doi.org/10.1101/2023.11.08.566258 for bioRxiv preprint.
How to cite: AAVS-HsProm1s1(W795R)-StayGold was a gift from Luke Chao (Addgene plasmid # 211334 ; http://n2t.net/addgene:211334 ; RRID:Addgene_211334)
