[The description below was written by a language model from this plasmid's Addgene catalogue record and pLannotate feature annotations shown in this document.]
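Description:
AAVS-HsProm1s1(W795R)-StayGold is a homology-directed repair donor plasmid for stable knock-in of a tagged human Prominin 1 mutant at the AAVS1 safe-harbour locus in human cells. It is built on a commercial AAVS1 targeting backbone. Although the catalogue lists the vector type as AAV, the feature table shows no viral ITRs. Instead it shows left and right homology arms from intron 1 of PPP1R12C, so the "AAV" label reflects the integration site rather than viral packaging. The plasmid replicates in E. coli from a high-copy ColE1/pUC origin under ampicillin selection.

Between the homology arms there are two units. The first is a promoterless selection cassette: a splice acceptor followed by the blasticidin S deaminase gene (bsr) and a bGH polyadenylation signal. This gene-trap arrangement should be expressed only after correct insertion into the transcribed PPP1R12C intron. The catalogue, however, lists neomycin/G418 as the selectable marker. The only NeoR/KanR sequence annotated is a fragment outside the arms in the bacterial backbone, next to ccdB and Tn5 transposase remnants, so the two sources disagree on the mammalian marker.

The second unit is the expression cassette, preceded by a φC31 attB site. An EF-1α core promoter joined to an HTLV-1 LTR segment forms a composite promoter that drives the PROM1 s1 coding sequence carrying the Trp-795-to-Arg substitution. The C-terminal StayGold green fluorescent protein is not annotated, but it presumably occupies the unlabelled stretch downstream of PROM1. A WPRE and an hGH polyadenylation signal follow, with a further β-globin poly(A) signal downstream.

The associated study concerns extracellular vesicle formation induced by Prominin 1. The construct provides stable, fluorescently trackable expression of this point mutant.
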