Features (pLannotate 1.2.2; 34 found; start..end, strand, type, name):
    453..505     -  promoter       AmpR promoter (fragment): bla
    576..1164    +  rep_origin     ori: high-copy-number ColE1/pMB1/pBR322/pUC origin of replication
   1347..1439    +  CDS            lacI (fragment): lac repressor; lacI; The lac repressor binds to the lac operator to inhibit transcription in E. coli. This inhibition can be relieved by adding lactose or isopropyl-β-D-thiogalactopyranoside (IPTG).
   1452..1473    +  protein_bind   CAP binding site: CAP binding activates transcription in the presence of cAMP. E. coli catabolite activator protein
   1488..1518    +  promoter       lac promoter: promoter for the E. coli lac operon
   1522..1544    +  protein_bind   lac operator (fragment): The lac repressor binds to the lac operator to inhibit transcription in E. coli. This inhibition can be relieved by adding lactose or isopropyl-β-D-thiogalactopyranoside (IPTG). lac repressor encoded by lacI
   1587..1605    +  promoter       T3 promoter: promoter for bacteriophage T3 RNA polymerase
   1644..2447    +  misc_feature   HA-L: left homology arm from the adeno-associated virus integration site (AAVS1) within intron 1 of the human PPP1R12C gene
   2454..2479    +  misc_feature   SA: splice acceptor site
   2566..2985    +  CDS            bsr: BSR_BACCE - Experimental evidence at protein level: Swiss-Prot protein existence level 1. Catalyzes the deamination of the cytosine moiety of the antibiotics blasticidin S, cytomycin and acetylblasticidin S. From Bacillus cereus.
   3035..3259    +  polyA_signal   bGH poly(A) signal: bovine growth hormone polyadenylation signal
   3263..3284    +  promoter       SV40 promoter (fragment): SV40 enhancer and early promoter
   3327..3359    +  protein_bind   attB: minimal attB site for the φC31 integrase (Groth et al., 2000) phage φC31 integrase
   3384..3595    +  promoter       EF-1α core promoter: core promoter for human elongation factor EF-1α
   3608..3876    +  LTR            5' LTR (truncated): truncated 5' long terminal repeat (LTR) from human T-cell leukemia virus (HTLV) type 1
   3910..6477    +  CDS            PROM1: PROM1_HUMAN - Also known as PROML1. Experimental evidence at protein level: Swiss-Prot protein existence level 1. May play a role in cell differentiation, proliferation and apoptosis (PubMed:24556617). Binds cholesterol in cholesterol- containing plasma membrane microdomains and may play a role in the organization of the apical plasma membrane in epithelial cells. During early retinal development acts as a key regulator of disk morphogenesis. Involved in regulation of MAPK and Akt signaling pathways. In neuroblastoma cells suppresses cell differentiation such as neurite outgrowth in a RET-depe
   7210..7228    +  misc_feature   MCS (fragment): pBluescript multiple cloning site
   7228..7816    +  misc_feature   WPRE: woodchuck hepatitis virus posttranscriptional regulatory element
   7848..8324    +  polyA_signal   hGH poly(A) signal: human growth hormone polyadenylation signal
   8348..8428    +  CDS            HBB (fragment): HBB_PONPY - Experimental evidence at transcript level: Swiss-Prot protein existence level 2. Involved in oxygen transport from the lung to the various peripheral tissues. From Pongo pygmaeus (Bornean orangutan).
   8499..8554    +  polyA_signal   β-globin poly(A) signal: rabbit β-globin polyadenylation signal (Gil and Proudfoot, 1987)
   8937..8959    -  protein_bind   lac operator (fragment): The lac repressor binds to the lac operator to inhibit transcription in E. coli. This inhibition can be relieved by adding lactose or isopropyl-β-D-thiogalactopyranoside (IPTG). lac repressor encoded by lacI
   8963..8993    -  promoter       lac promoter: promoter for the E. coli lac operon
   9008..9029    -  protein_bind   CAP binding site: CAP binding activates transcription in the presence of cAMP. E. coli catabolite activator protein
   9042..9081    -  CDS            lacI (fragment): lac repressor; lacI; The lac repressor binds to the lac operator to inhibit transcription in E. coli. This inhibition can be relieved by adding lactose or isopropyl-β-D-thiogalactopyranoside (IPTG).
   9103..9939    +  misc_feature   HA-R: right homology arm from the adeno-associated virus integration site (AAVS1) within intron 1 of the human PPP1R12C gene
   9974..9992    -  promoter       T7 promoter: promoter for bacteriophage T7 RNA polymerase
   9995..10142   +  CDS            lacZα (fragment): LacZα fragment of β-galactosidase; lacZ fragment
  10152..10455   +  CDS            ccdB (fragment): CcdB, a bacterial toxin that poisons DNA gyrase; ccdB; Plasmids containing the ccdB gene cannot be propagated in standard E. coli strains.
  10503..10772   +  CDS            tnpA (fragment): TN5P_ECOLX - Also known as tnp. Experimental evidence at protein level: Swiss-Prot protein existence level 1. Mediates transposition of transposon Tn5 by a 'cut and paste' mechanism. First, the monomeric transposase binds the 19 bp inverted DNA repeats flanking the transposon. Then, dimerization of the DNA- bound transposase creates a synaptic DNA complex. After nicking of the first DNA strand, excision of the transposon proceeds through a series of intermediates. The transposase then mediates the insertion of the transposon at a new site by strand transfer. The activity of the wild- type tran
  10804..11602   +  CDS            NeoR/KanR (fragment): aminoglycoside phosphotransferase from Tn5; aph(3')-II (or nptII); confers resistance to neomycin, kanamycin, and G418 (Geneticin®)
  11623..11673   -  misc_feature   bom (fragment): basis of mobility region from pBR322
  11700..11759   +  promoter       AmpR promoter (fragment): bla
  11852..452     -  CDS            AmpR (across the origin): β-lactamase; bla; confers resistance to ampicillin, carbenicillin, and related antibiotics
>Addgene plasmid #211334 | AAVS-HsProm1s1(W795R)-StayGold | addgene full sequence | sequence record 417736 | Addgene NGS Result
TGCAAAAAAGCGGTTAGCTCCTTCGGTCCTCCGATCGTTGTCAGAAGTAAGTTGGCCGCAGTGTTATCAC
TCATGGTTATGGCAGCACTGCATAATTCTCTTACTGTCATGCCATCCGTAAGATGCTTTTCTGTGACTGG
TGAATACTCAACCAAGTCATTCTGAGAATAGTGTATGCGGCGACCGAGTTGCTCTTGCCCGGCGTCAATA
CGGGATAATACCGCGCCACATAGCAGAACTTTAAAAGTGCTCATCATTGGAAAACGTTCTTCGGGGCGAA
AACTCTCAAGGATCTTACCGCTGTTGAGATCCAGTTCGATGTAACCCACTCGTGCACCCAACTGATCTTC
AGCATCTTTTACTTTCACCAGCGTTTCTGGGTGAGCAAAAACAGGAAGGCAAAATGCCGCAAAAAAGGGA
ATAAGGGCGACACGGAAATGTTGAATACTCATACTCTTCCTTTTTCAATATTATTGAAGCATTTATCAGG
GTTATTGTCTCATGACCAAAATCCCTTAACGTGAGTTTTCGTTCCACTGAGCGTCAGACCCCGTAGAAAA
GATCAAAGGATCTTCTTGAGATCCTTTTTTTCTGCGCGTAATCTGCTGCTTGCAAACAAAAAAACCACCG
CTACCAGCGGTGGTTTGTTTGCCGGATCAAGAGCTACCAACTCTTTTTCCGAAGGTAACTGGCTTCAGCA
GAGCGCAGATACCAAATACTGTTCTTCTAGTGTAGCCGTAGTTAGGCCACCACTTCAAGAACTCTGTAGC
ACCGCCTACATACCTCGCTCTGCTAATCCTGTTACCAGTGGCTGCTGCCAGTGGCGATAAGTCGTGTCTT
ACCGGGTTGGACTCAAGACGATAGTTACCGGATAAGGCGCAGCGGTCGGGCTGAACGGGGGGTTCGTGCA
CACAGCCCAGCTTGGAGCGAACGACCTACACCGAACTGAGATACCTACAGCGTGAGCTATGAGAAAGCGC
CACGCTTCCCGAAGGGAGAAAGGCGGACAGGTATCCGGTAAGCGGCAGGGTCGGAACAGGAGAGCGCACG
AGGGAGCTTCCAGGGGGAAACGCCTGGTATCTTTATAGTCCTGTCGGGTTTCGCCACCTCTGACTTGAGC
GTCGATTTTTGTGATGCTCGTCAGGGGGGCGGAGCCTATGGAAAAACGCCAGCAACGCGGCCTTTTTACG
GTTCCTGGCCTTTTGCTGGCCTTTTGCTCACATGTTCTTTCCTGCGTTATCCCCTGATTCTGTGGATAAC
CGTATTACCGCCTTTGAGTGAGCTGATACCGCTCGCCGCAGCCGAACGACCGAGCGCAGCGAGTCAGTGA
GCGAGGAAGCGGAAGAGCGCCCAATACGCAAACCGCCTCTCCCCGCGCGTTGGCCGATTCATTAATGCAG
CTGGCACGACAGGTTTCCCGACTGGAAAGCGGGCAGTGAGCGCAACGCAATTAATGTGAGTTAGCTCACT
CATTAGGCACCCCAGGCTTTACACTTTATGCTTCCGGCTCGTATGTTGTGTGGAATTGTGAGCGGATAAC
AATTTCACACAGGAAACAGCTATGACCATGATTACGCCAAGCTCAGAATTAACCCTCACTAAAGGGACTA
GCTAGTCCTGCAGGTTTAAACGAATTCGCCCTTTGCTTTCTCTGACCAGCATTCTCTCCCCTGGGCCTGT
GCCGCTTTCTGTCTGCAGCTTGTGGCCTGGGTCACCTCTACGGCTGGCCCAGATCCTTCCCTGCCGCCTC
CTTCAGGTTCCGTCTTCCTCCACTCCCTCTTCCCCTTGCTCTCTGCTGTGTTGCTGCCCAAGGATGCTCT
TTCCGGAGCACTTCCTTCTCGGCGCTGCACCACGTGATGTCCTCTGAGCGGATCCTCCCCGTGTCTGGGT
CCTCTCCGGGCATCTCTCCTCCCTCACCCAACCCCATGCCGTCTTCACTCGCTGGGTTCCCTTTTCCTTC
TCCTTCTGGGGCCTGTGCCATCTCTCGTTTCTTAGGATGGCCTTCTCCGACGGATGTCTCCCTTGCGTCC
CGCCTCCCCTTCTTGTAGGCCTGCATCATCACCGTTTTTCTGGACAACCCCAAAGTACCCCGTCTCCCTG
GCTTTAGCCACCTCTCCATCCTCTTGCTTTCTTTGCCTGGACACCCCGTTCTCCTGTGGATTCGGGTCAC
CTCTCACTCCTTTCATTTGGGCAGCTCCCCTACCCCCCTTACCTCTCTAGTCTGTGCTAGCTCTTCCAGC
CCCCTGTCATGGCATCTTCCAGGGGTCCGAGAGCTCAGCTAGTCTTCTTCCTCCAACCCGGGCCCCTATG
TCCACTTCAGGACAGCATGTTTGCTGCCTCCAGGGATCCTGTGTCCCCGAGCTGGGACCACCTTATATTC
CCAGGGCCGGTTAATGTGGCTCTGGTTCTGGGTACTTTTATCTGTCCCCTCCACCCCACAGTGGGGCAAG
CTTCTGACCTCTTCTCTTCCTCCCACAGGGCCTCGAGAGATCTGGCAGCGGAGAGGGCAGAGGAAGTCTT
CTAACATGCGGTGACGTGGAGGAGAATCCCGGCCCTAGGACCGGTATGAAAACATTTAACATTTCTCAAC
AAGATCTAGAATTAGTAGAAGTAGCGACAGAGAAGATTACAATGCTTTATGAGGATAATAAACATCATGT
GGGAGCGGCAATTCGTACGAAAACAGGAGAAATCATTTCGGCAGTACATATTGAAGCGTATATAGGACGA
GTAACTGTTTGTGCAGAAGCCATTGCGATTGGTAGTGCAGTTTCGAATGGACAAAAGGATTTTGACACGA
TTGTAGCTGTTAGACACCCTTATTCTGACGAAGTAGATAGAAGTATTCGAGTGGTAAGTCCTTGTGGTAT
GTGTAGGGAGTTGATTTCAGACTATGCACCAGATTGTTTTGTGTTAATAGAAATGAATGGCAAGTTAGTC
AAAACTACGATTGAAGAACTCATTCCACTCAAATATACCCGAAATTAATGAGAATTCGGGGATCAATTCT
CTAGAGCTCGCTGATCAGCCTCGACTGTGCCTTCTAGTTGCCAGCCATCTGTTGTTTGCCCCTCCCCCGT
GCCTTCCTTGACCCTGGAAGGTGCCACTCCCACTGTCCTTTCCTAATAAAATGAGGAAATTGCATCGCAT
TGTCTGAGTAGGTGTCATTCTATTCTGGGGGGTGGGGTGGGGCAGGACAGCAAGGGGGAGGATTGGGAAG
ACAATAGCAGGCATGCTGGGGATGCGGTGGGCTCTATGGCTTCTGAGGCGGAAAGAACCAGCTGGGGCTC
GACTAGAGCTTGCGGAACCCTTAATGGTACCGTCTCTGCCAGGGCGTGCCCTTGGGCTCCCCGGGCGCGA
CTAGTGCTCCGGTGCCCGTCAGTGGGCAGAGCGCACATCGCCCACAGTCCCCGAGAAGTTGGGGGGAGGG
GTCGGCAATTGAACGGGTGCCTAGAGAAGGTGGCGCGGGGTAAACTGGGAAAGTGATGTCGTGTACTGGC
TCCGCCTTTTTCCCGAGGGTGGGGGAGAACCGTATATAAGTGCAGTAGTCGCCGTGAACGTTCTTTTTCG
CAACGGGTTTGCCGCCAGAACACAGCTGAAGCTTCGAGGGGCTCGCATCTCTCCTTCACGCGCCCGCCGC
CCTACCTGAGGCCGCCATCCACGCCGGTTGAGTCGCGTTCTGCCGCCTCCCGCCTGTGGTGCCTCCTGAA
CTGCGTCCGCCGTCTAGGTAAGTTTAAAGCTCAGGTCGAGACCGGGCCTTTGTCCGGCGCTCCCTTGGAG
CCTACCTAGACTCAGCCGGCTCTCCACGCTTTGCCTGACCCTGCTTGCTCAACTCTACGTCTTTGTTTCG
TTTTCTGTTCTGCGCCGTTACAGATCCAAGCTGTGACCGGCGCCTACGCCGCCGCCACCATGGCCCTCGT
ACTCGGCTCCCTGTTGCTGCTGGGGCTGTGCGGGAACTCCTTTTCAGGAGGGCAGCCTTCATCCACAGAT
GCTCCTAAGGCTTGGAATTATGAATTGCCTGCAACAAATTATGAGACCCAAGACTCCCATAAAGCTGGAC
CCATTGGCATTCTCTTTGAACTAGTGCATATCTTTCTCTATGTGGTACAGCCGCGTGATTTCCCAGAAGA
TACTTTGAGAAAATTCTTACAGAAGGCATATGAATCCAAAATTGATTATGACAAGATTGTCTACTATGAA
GCAGGGATTATTCTATGCTGTGTCCTGGGGCTGCTGTTTATTATTCTGATGCCTCTGGTGGGGTATTTCT
TTTGTATGTGTCGTTGCTGTAACAAATGTGGTGGAGAAATGCACCAGCGACAGAAGGAAAATGGGCCCTT
CCTGAGGAAATGCTTTGCAATCTCCCTGTTGGTGATTTGTATAATAATAAGCATTGGCATCTTCTATGGT
TTTGTGGCAAATCACCAGGTAAGAACCCGGATCAAAAGGAGTCGGAAACTGGCAGATAGCAATTTCAAGG
ACTTGCGAACTCTCTTGAATGAAACTCCAGAGCAAATCAAATATATATTGGCCCAGTACAACACTACCAA
GGACAAGGCGTTCACAGATCTGAACAGTATCAATTCAGTGCTAGGAGGCGGAATTCTTGACCGACTGAGA
CCCAACATCATCCCTGTTCTTGATGAGATTAAGTCCATGGCAACAGCGATCAAGGAGACCAAAGAGGCGT
TGGAGAACATGAACAGCACCTTGAAGAGCTTGCACCAACAAAGTACACAGCTTAGCAGCAGTCTGACCAG
CGTGAAAACTAGCCTGCGGTCATCTCTCAATGACCCTCTGTGCTTGGTGCATCCATCAAGTGAAACCTGC
AACAGCATCAGATTGTCTCTAAGCCAGCTGAATAGCAACCCTGAACTGAGGCAGCTTCCACCCGTGGATG
CAGAACTTGACAACGTTAATAACGTTCTTAGGACAGATTTGGATGGCCTGGTCCAACAGGGCTATCAATC
CCTTAATGATATACCTGACAGAGTACAACGCCAAACCACGACTGTCGTAGCAGGTATCAAAAGGGTCTTG
AATTCCATTGGTTCAGATATCGACAATGTAACTCAGCGTCTTCCTATTCAGGATATACTCTCAGCATTCT
CTGTTTATGTTAATAACACTGAAAGTTACATCCACAGAAATTTACCTACATTGGAAGAGTATGATTCATA
CTGGTGGCTGGGTGGCCTGGTCATCTGCTCTCTGCTGACCCTCATCGTGATTTTTTACTACCTGGGCTTA
CTGTGTGGCGTGTGCGGCTATGACAGGCATGCCACCCCGACCACCCGAGGCTGTGTCTCCAACACCGGAG
GCGTCTTCCTCATGGTTGGAGTTGGATTAAGTTTCCTCTTTTGCTGGATATTGATGATCATTGTGGTTCT
TACCTTTGTCTTTGGTGCAAATGTGGAAAAACTGATCTGTGAACCTTACACGAGCAAGGAATTATTCCGG
GTTTTGGATACACCCTACTTACTAAATGAAGACTGGGAATACTATCTCTCTGGGAAGCTATTTAATAAAT
CAAAAATGAAGCTCACTTTTGAACAAGTTTACAGTGACTGCAAAAAAAATAGAGGCACTTACGGCACTCT
TCACCTGCAGAACAGCTTCAATATCAGTGAACATCTCAACATTAATGAGCATACTGGAAGCATAAGCAGT
GAATTGGAAAGTCTGAAGGTAAATCTTAATATCTTTCTGTTGGGTGCAGCAGGAAGAAAAAACCTTCAGG
ATTTTGCTGCTTGTGGAATAGACAGAATGAATTATGACAGCTACTTGGCTCAGACTGGTAAATCCCCCGC
AGGAGTGAATCTTTTATCATTTGCATATGATCTAGAAGCAAAAGCAAACAGTTTGCCCCCAGGAAATTTG
AGGAACTCCCTGAAAAGAGATGCACAAACTATTAAAACAATTCACCAGCAACGAGTCCTTCCTATAGAAC
AATCACTGAGCACTCTATACCAAAGCGTCAAGATACTTCAACGCACAGGGAATGGATTGTTGGAGAGAGT
AACTAGGATTCTAGCTTCTCTGGATTTTGCTCAGAACTTCATCACAAACAATACTTCCTCTGTTATTATT
GAGGAAACTAAGAAGTATGGGAGAACAATAATAGGATATTTTGAACATTATCTGCAGTGGATCGAGTTCT
CTATCAGTGAGAAAGTGGCATCGTGCAAACCTGTGGCCACCGCTCTAGATACTGCTGTTGATGTCTTTCT
GTGTAGCTACATTATCGACCCCTTGAATTTGTTTCGTTTTGGCATAGGAAAAGCTACTGTATTTTTACTT
CCGGCTCTAATTTTTGCGGTAAAACTGGCTAAGTACTATCGTCGAATGGATTCGGAGGACGTGTACGATG
ATGTTGAAACTATACCCATGAAAAATATGGAAAATGGTAATAATGGTTATCATAAAGATCATGTATATGG
TATTCACAATCCTGTTATGACAAGCCCATCACAACATCTCGAGGAGAATTTGTACTTTCAAGGCGGTGGA
GGAGGGATGGCCTCAACACCCTTCAAGTTCCAATTGAAGGGCACAATCAACGGTAAATCTTTCACTGTGG
AGGGCGAGGGGGAGGGCAACAGCCATGAAGGGTCTCACAAAGGCAAATACGTGTGCACGAGCGGGAAGCT
GCCCATGTCATGGGCCGCTCTGGGGACAAGCTTTGGGTATGGAATGAAATACTACACTAAGTATCCTAGT
GGGCTTAAGAACTGGTTTCACGAGGTGATGCCTGAAGGCTTCACATACGATAGGCATATTCAGTACAAAG
GCGACGGAAGTATCCATGCAAAGCACCAACATTTTATGAAGAATGGGACCTATCATAACATCGTGGAATT
TACTGGCCAGGACTTTAAGGAAAACAGCCCCGTACTGACAGGAGACATGAATGTCAGTCTCCCTAACGAG
GTGCAGCATATCCCCCGAGACGACGGCGTGGAGTGTCCCGTGACTCTCCTGTACCCGCTCCTCTCCGATA
AGTCCAAGTGTGTGGAGGCCCACCAAAATACTATCTGTAAACCTCTGCATAATCAGCCCGCTCCCGATGT
ACCATACCATTGGATTCGGAAGCAGTACACCCAGAGCAAGGATGACACCGAAGAGCGGGATCATATATGT
CAAAGCGAAACCCTCGAGGCCCACCTCTAACCTGCAGGCGGATCCGCGTTTAAACTCGAGGTTAATTAAG
ATATCAAGCTTATCGATAATCAACCTCTGGATTACAAAATTTGTGAAAGATTGACTGGTATTCTTAACTA
TGTTGCTCCTTTTACGCTATGTGGATACGCTGCTTTAATGCCTTTGTATCATGCTATTGCTTCCCGTATG
GCTTTCATTTTCTCCTCCTTGTATAAATCCTGGTTGCTGTCTCTTTATGAGGAGTTGTGGCCCGTTGTCA
GGCAACGTGGCGTGGTGTGCACTGTGTTTGCTGACGCAACCCCCACTGGTTGGGGCATTGCCACCACCTG
TCAGCTCCTTTCCGGGACTTTCGCTTTCCCCCTCCCTATTGCCACGGCGGAACTCATCGCCGCCTGCCTT
GCCCGCTGCTGGACAGGGGCTCGGCTGTTGGGCACTGACAATTCCGTGGTGTTGTCGGGGAAATCATCGT
CCTTTCCTTGGCTGCTCGCCTATGTTGCCACCTGGATTCTGCGCGGGACGTCCTTCTGCTACGTCCCTTC
GGCCCTCAATCCAGCGGACCTTCCTTCCCGCGGCCTGCTGCCGGCTCTGCGGCCTCTTCCGCGTCTTCGC
CTTCGCCCTCAGACGAGTCGGATCTCCCTTTGGGCCGCCTCCCCGCATCGATACCGAGCGCTGCTCGAGA
GATCTACGGGTGGCATCCCTGTGACCCCTCCCCAGTGCCTCTCCTGGCCCTGGAAGTTGCCACTCCAGTG
CCCACCAGCCTTGTCCTAATAAAATTAAGTTGCATCATTTTGTCTGACTAGGTGTCCTTCTATAATATTA
TGGGGTGGAGGGGGGTGGTATGGAGCAAGGGGCAAGTTGGGAAGACAACCTGTAGGGCCTGCGGGGTCTA
TTGGGAACCAAGCTGGAGTGCAGTGGCACAATCTTGGCTCACTGCAATCTCCGCCTCCTGGGTTCAAGCG
ATTCTCCTGCCTCAGCCTCCCGAGTTGTTGGGATTCCAGGCATGCATGACCAGGCTCAGCTAATTTTTGT
TTTTTTGGTAGAGACGGGGTTTCACCATATTGGCCAGGCTGGTCTCCAACTCCTAATCTCAGGTGATCTA
CCCACCTTGGCCTCCCAAATTGCTGGGATTACAGGCGTGAACCACTGCTCCCTTCCCTGTCCTTCTGATT
TTGTAGGTAACCAGGCGCGTGAATTCACTCCTCAGGTGCAGGCTGCCTATCAGAAGGTGGTGGCTGGTGT
GGCCAATGCCCTGGCTCACAAATACCACTGAGATCTTTTTCCCTCTGCCAAAAATTATGGGGACATCATG
AAGCCCCTTGAGCATCTGACTTCTGGCTAATAAAGGAAATTTATTTTCATTGCAATAGTGTGTTGGAATT
TTTTGTGTCTCTCACTCGGAAGGACATATGGGAGGGCAAATCATTTAAAACATCAGAATGAGTATTTGGT
TTAGAGTTTGGCAACATATGCCCATATGCTGGCTGCCATGAACAAAGGTTGGCTATAAAGAGGTCATCAG
TATATGAAACAGCCCCCTGCTGTCCATTCCTTATTCCATAGAAAAGCCTTGACTTGAGGTTAGATTTTTT
TTATATTTTGTTTTGTGTTATTTTTTTCTTTAACATCCCTAAAATTTTCCTTACATGTTTTACTAGCCAG
ATTTTTCCTCCTCTCCTGACTACTCCCAGTCATAGCTGTCCCTCTTCTCTTATGGAGATCCCTCGACCTG
CAGCCCAAGCTTGGCGTAATCATGGTCATAGCTGTTTCCTGTGTGAAATTGTTATCCGCTCACAATTCCA
CACAACATACGAGCCGGAAGCATAAAGTGTAAAGCCTGGGGTGCCTAATGAGTGAGCTAACTCACATTAA
TTGCGTTGCGCTCACTGCCCGCTTTCCAGTCGGGAAACCTGTCGTGCCAGCGGATCGACAGTACTAAGCT
TTACTAGGGACAGGATTGGTGACAGAAAAGCCCCATCCTTAGGCCTCCTCCTTCCTAGTCTCCTGATATT
GGGTCTAACCCCCACCTCCTGTTAGGCAGATTCCTTATCTGGTGACACACCCCCATTTCCTGGAGCCATC
TCTCTCCTTGCCAGAACCTCTAAGGTTTGCTTACGATGGAGCCAGAGAGGATCCTGGGAGGGAGAGCTTG
GCAGGGGGTGGGAGGGAAGGGGGGGATGCGTGACCTGCCCGGTTCTCAGTGGCCACCCTGCGCTACCCTC
TCCCAGAACCTGAGCTGCTCTGACGCGGCTGTCTGGTGCGTTTCACTGATCCTGGTGCTGCAGCTTCCTT
ACACTTCCCAAGAGGAGAAGCAGTTTGGAAAAACAAAATCAGAATAAGTTGGTCCTGAGTTCTAACTTTG
GCTCTTCACCTTTCTAGTCCCCAATTTATATTGTTCCTCCGTGCGTCAGTTTTACCTGTGAGATAAGGCC
AGTAGCCAGCCCCGTCCTGGCAGGGCTGTGGTGAGGAGGGGGGTGTCCGTGTGGAAAACTCCCTTTGTGA
GAATGGTGCGTCCTAGGTGTTCACCAGGTCGTGGCCGCCTCTACTCCCTTTCTCTTTCTCCATCCTTCTT
TCCTTAAAGAGTCCCCAGTGCTATCTGGGACATATTCCTCCGCCCAGAGCAGGGTCCCGCTTCCCTAAGG
CCCTGCTCTGGGCTTCTGGGTTTGAGTCCTTGGCAAGCCCAGGAGAGGCGCTCAGGCTTCCCTGTCCCCC
TTCCTCGTCCACCATCTCATGCCCCTGGCTCTCCTGCCCCTTCCCTACAGGGGTTCCTGGCTCTGCTCTA
AGGGCGAATTCGCGGCCGCTAAATTCAATTCGCCCTATAGTGAGTCGTATTACAATTCACTGGCCGTCGT
TTTACAACGTCGTGACTGGGAAAACCCTGGCGTTACCCAACTTAATCGCCTTGCAGCACATCCCCCTTTC
GCCAGCTGGCGTAATAGCGAAGAGGCCCGCACCGATCGCCCTTCCCAACAGTTGCGCAGCCTATACGTAC
GGCAGTTTAAGGTTTACACCTATAAAAGAGAGAGCCGTTATCGTCTGTTTGTGGATGTACAGAGTGATAT
TATTGACACGCCGGGGCGACGGATGGTGATCCCCCTGGCCAGTGCACGTCTGCTGTCAGATAAAGTCTCC
CGTGAACTTTACCCGGTGGTGCATATCGGGGATGAAAGCTGGCGCATGATGACCACCGATATGGCCAGTG
TGCCGGTCTCCGTTATCGGGGAAGAAGTGGCTGATCTCAGCCACCGCGAAAATGACATCAAAAACGCCAT
TAACCTGATGTTCTGGGGAATATAAATGTCAGGCATGAGATTATCAAAAAGGATCTTCACCTAGATCCTT
TTCACGTAGAAAGCCAGTCCGCAGAAACGGTGCTGACCCCGGATGAATGTCAGCTACTGGGCTATCTGGA
CAAGGGAAAACGCAAGCGCAAAGAGAAAGCAGGTAGCTTGCAGTGGGCTTACATGGCGATAGCTAGACTG
GGCGGTTTTATGGACAGCAAGCGAACCGGAATTGCCAGCTGGGGCGCCCTCTGGTAAGGTTGGGAAGCCC
TGCAAAGTAAACTGGATGGCTTTCTTGCCGCCAAGGATCTGATGGCGCAGGGGATCAAGCTCTGATCAAG
AGACAGGATGAGGATCGTTTCGCATGATTGAACAAGATGGATTGCACGCAGGTTCTCCGGCCGCTTGGGT
GGAGAGGCTATTCGGCTATGACTGGGCACAACAGACAATCGGCTGCTCTGATGCCGCCGTGTTCCGGCTG
TCAGCGCAGGGGCGCCCGGTTCTTTTTGTCAAGACCGACCTGTCCGGTGCCCTGAATGAACTGCAAGACG
AGGCAGCGCGGCTATCGTGGCTGGCCACGACGGGCGTTCCTTGCGCAGCTGTGCTCGACGTTGTCACTGA
AGCGGGAAGGGACTGGCTGCTATTGGGCGAAGTGCCGGGGCAGGATCTCCTGTCATCTCACCTTGCTCCT
GCCGAGAAAGTATCCATCATGGCTGATGCAATGCGGCGGCTGCATACGCTTGATCCGGCTACCTGCCCAT
TCGACCACCAAGCGAAACATCGCATCGAGCGAGCACGTACTCGGATGGAAGCCGGTCTTGTCGATCAGGA
TGATCTGGACGAAGAGCATCAGGGGCTCGCGCCAGCCGAACTGTTCGCCAGGCTCAAGGCGAGCATGCCC
GACGGCGAGGATCTCGTCGTGACCCATGCATGGCGATGCCTGCTTGCCGAATATCATGGTGGAAAATGGC
CGCTTTTCTGGATTCATCGACTGTGGCCGGCTGGGTGTGGCGGACCGCTATCAGGACATAGCGTTGGCTA
CCCGTGATATTGCTGAAGAGCTTGGCGGCGAATGGGCTGACCGCTTCCTCGTGCTTTACGGTATCGCCGC
TCCCGATTCGCAGCGCATCGCCTTCTATCGCCTTCTTGACGAGTTCTTCTGAATTATTAACGCTTACAAT
TTCCTGATGCGGTATTTTCTCCTTACGCATCTGTGCGGTATTTCACACCGCATCAGGTGGCACTTTTCGG
GGAAATGTGCGCGGAACCCCTATTTGTTTATTTTTCTAAATACATTCAAATATGTATCCGCTCATGAGAT
TATCAAAAAGGATCTTCACCTAGATCCTTTTAAATTAAAAATGAAGTTTTAAATCAATCTAAAGTATATA
TGAGTAAACTTGGTCTGACAGTTACCAATGCTTAATCAGTGAGGCACCTATCTCAGCGATCTGTCTATTT
CGTTCATCCATAGTTGCCTGACTCCCCGTCGTGTAGATAACTACGATACGGGAGGGCTTACCATCTGGCC
CCAGTGCTGCAATGATACCGCGAGACCCACGCTCACCGGCTCCAGATTTATCAGCAATAAACCAGCCAGC
CGGAAGGGCCGAGCGCAGAAGTGGTCCTGCAACTTTATCCGCCTCCATCCAGTCTATTAATTGTTGCCGG
GAAGCTAGAGTAAGTAGTTCGCCAGTTAATAGTTTGCGCAACGTTGTTGCCATTGCTACAGGCATCGTGG
TGTCACGCTCGTCGTTTGGTATGGCTTCATTCAGCTCCGGTTCCCAACGATCAAGGCGAGTTACATGATC
CCCCATGTTG
